Addgene plasmid #177882: DL017:CMV::HaloTag-iPAK4
Purpose: HT-iPAK4 fusion with CMV promoter, cloned into a lentivirus backbone
Depositing lab: Adam Cohen. Depositing organization: Harvard University. Publication: Time-tagged ticker tapes for intracellular recordings. Lin D, Li X, Moult E, Park P, Tang B, Shen H, Grimm JB, Falco N, Jia BZ, Baker D, Lavis LD, Cohen AE. Nat Biotechnol. 2023 Jan 2. doi: 10.1038/s41587-022-01524-7. PubMed 36593408.
Backbone
  Vector backbone: pLenti CMV
  Total vector size (bp): 10509
  Vector type: Mammalian Expression, Lentiviral
Growth in bacteria
  Bacterial resistance: Ampicillin, 100 μg/mL
  Growth temperature: 30°C
  Growth strain: NEB Stable
  Copy number: Unknown
Gene/Insert
  Gene/Insert name: iPAK4
  Species: Synthetic
  Insert size (bp): 1971
  Promoter: CMV
  Tag / fusion protein: HaloTag (N terminal on insert)
  Cloning method: Gibson Cloning
  Sequencing primers: 5′ TTTCGGGTTTATTACAGGGACAG; 3′ GATATCGAATTCTCATCTGGTGCG
Terms and licenses: Academic/Nonprofit Terms; Industry Terms: Not Available to Industry
Depositor comments: Please note: Plasmid contains a T135I mutation in the Halo Tag. This mutation is not known to affect protein function.
How to cite: DL017:CMV::HaloTag-iPAK4 was a gift from Adam Cohen (Addgene plasmid # 177882 ; http://n2t.net/addgene:177882 ; RRID:Addgene_177882)
