[The description below was written by a language model from this plasmid's Addgene catalogue record and pLannotate feature annotations shown in this document.]
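Description:
DL017:CMV::HaloTag-iPAK4 is a 10.5 kb lentiviral transfer plasmid built on a pLenti CMV backbone for expression in mammalian cells. It is maintained in E. coli through a high-copy ColE1/pUC-type origin and ampicillin resistance (AmpR with its bla promoter), and it also carries an f1 origin. Outside the viral region, an SV40/EM7 promoter pair drives a BleoR gene followed by an SV40 poly(A) signal, a cassette that confers bleomycin/Zeocin resistance, although the record lists only ampicillin for selection. The viral genome is transcribed from a CMV enhancer/promoter fused to a truncated HIV-1 5' LTR. It contains the Ψ packaging signal with a gag fragment, the RRE for Rev-dependent nuclear export, and the cPPT/CTS element. It ends in a downstream truncated LTR followed by a bGH polyadenylation signal.

The payload sits between the cPPT and a WPRE, which enhances transcript expression. An internal CMV enhancer/promoter drives a single open reading frame in which HaloTag, a modified dehalogenase that binds chloroalkane ligands covalently, is fused to the N-terminus of iPAK4. The feature table shows iPAK4, a synthetic insert, as a short fragment of the PAK4 inhibitor Inka1 joined to a fragment of human PAK4. The depositor notes a T135I substitution in the HaloTag that is not known to affect function. The associated publication concerns time-tagged "ticker tape" intracellular recordings. The record does not describe the mechanism, but the design is consistent with labelling an iPAK4-based protein assembly with HaloTag dyes, delivered by transfection or lentiviral transduction.
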