Features (pLannotate 1.2.2; 33 found; start..end, strand, type, name):
     31..83      -  misc_feature   bom (fragment): basis of mobility region from pBR322
    238..617     +  enhancer       CMV enhancer: human cytomegalovirus immediate early enhancer
    618..817     +  promoter       CMV promoter: human cytomegalovirus (CMV) immediate early promoter
    835..1015    +  LTR            5' LTR (truncated): truncated 5' long terminal repeat (LTR) from HIV-1
   1062..1187    +  misc_feature   HIV-1 Ψ: packaging signal of human immunodeficiency virus type 1
   1171..1534    +  CDS            HIV-1 gag (fragment): gag protein from human immunodeficiency virus 1; gag
   1680..1913    +  misc_feature   RRE: The Rev response element (RRE) of HIV-1 allows for Rev-dependent mRNA export from the nucleus to the cytoplasm.
   2290..2390    +  CDS            Rev (fragment): human immunodeficiency virus 1 (HIV-1) Rev protein; rev; enhances nuclear export of unspliced and incompletely spliced viral mRNAs
   2440..2557    +  misc_feature   cPPT/CTS: central polypurine tract and central termination sequence of HIV-1
   2616..2919    +  enhancer       CMV enhancer: human cytomegalovirus immediate early enhancer
   2920..3123    +  promoter       CMV promoter: human cytomegalovirus (CMV) immediate early promoter
   3209..4090    +  CDS            HaloTag®: modified bacterial dehalogenase that forms covalent bonds with chloroalkane derivatives
   4106..4225    +  CDS            Inka1 (fragment): INKA1_MOUSE - Also known as Fam212a. Experimental evidence at protein level: Swiss-Prot protein existence level 1. Inhibitor of the serine/threonine-protein kinase PAK4. Acts by binding PAK4 in a substrate-like manner, inhibiting the protein kinase activity. From Mus musculus (Mouse).
   4232..5173    +  CDS            PAK4 (fragment): PAK4_HUMAN - Also known as KIAA1142. Experimental evidence at protein level: Swiss-Prot protein existence level 1. Serine/threonine protein kinase that plays a role in a variety of different signaling pathways including cytoskeleton regulation, cell migration, growth, proliferation or cell survival. Activation by various effectors including growth factor receptors or active CDC42 and RAC1 results in a conformational change and a subsequent autophosphorylation on several serine and/or threonine residues. Phosphorylates and inactivates the protein phosphatase SSH1, leading to increased inhibitor
   5177..5201    +  misc_feature   MCS (fragment): pBluescript multiple cloning site
   5201..5789    +  misc_feature   WPRE: woodchuck hepatitis virus posttranscriptional regulatory element
   5726..6307    +  CDS            nef (fragment): NEF_HV1H2 - Experimental evidence at protein level: Swiss-Prot protein existence level 1. Extracellular Nef protein targets CD4(+) T-lymphocytes for apoptosis by interacting with CXCR4 surface receptors. From Human immunodeficiency virus type 1 group M subtype B (isolate HXB2) (HIV-1).
   6314..6494    +  LTR            5' LTR (truncated): truncated 5' long terminal repeat (LTR) from HIV-1
   6526..6750    +  polyA_signal   bGH poly(A) signal: bovine growth hormone polyadenylation signal
   6754..6775    +  promoter       SV40 promoter (fragment): SV40 enhancer and early promoter
   6796..7224    +  rep_origin     f1 ori (sequence partly withheld): f1 bacteriophage origin of replication; arrow indicates direction of (+) strand synthesis
   7238..7567    +  promoter       SV40 promoter: SV40 enhancer and early promoter
   7615..7662    +  promoter       EM7 promoter: synthetic bacterial promoter&nbsp
   7681..8055    +  CDS            BleoR: antibiotic-binding protein; Sh ble from Streptoalloteichus hindustanus; confers resistance to bleomycin, phleomycin, and Zeocin™
   8065..8190    +  CDS            ble (fragment): BLE_KLEPN - Experimental evidence at protein level: Swiss-Prot protein existence level 1. Binding protein with a strong affinity to the bleomycin family of antibiotics. Binds to CL990; an antimitotic-antibiotic compound. From Klebsiella pneumoniae.
   8185..8306    +  polyA_signal   SV40 poly(A) signal: SV40 polyadenylation signal
   8379..8395    -  protein_bind   lac operator: The lac repressor binds to the lac operator to inhibit transcription in E. coli. This inhibition can be relieved by adding lactose or isopropyl-β-D-thiogalactopyranoside (IPTG). lac repressor encoded by lacI
   8403..8433    -  promoter       lac promoter: promoter for the E. coli lac operon
   8448..8469    -  protein_bind   CAP binding site: CAP binding activates transcription in the presence of cAMP. E. coli catabolite activator protein
   8482..8574    -  CDS            lacI (fragment): lac repressor; lacI; The lac repressor binds to the lac operator to inhibit transcription in E. coli. This inhibition can be relieved by adding lactose or isopropyl-β-D-thiogalactopyranoside (IPTG).
   8757..9345    -  rep_origin     ori: high-copy-number ColE1/pMB1/pBR322/pUC origin of replication
   9516..10376   -  CDS            AmpR: β-lactamase; bla; confers resistance to ampicillin, carbenicillin, and related antibiotics
  10377..10481   -  promoter       AmpR promoter: bla
>Addgene plasmid #177882 | DL017:CMV::HaloTag-iPAK4 | addgene full sequence | sequence record 349962 | Addgene NGS Result
GTCGACGGATCGGGAGATCTCCCGATCCCCTATGGTGCACTCTCAGTACAATCTGCTCTGATGCCGCATA
GTTAAGCCAGTATCTGCTCCCTGCTTGTGTGTTGGAGGTCGCTGAGTAGTGCGCGAGCAAAATTTAAGCT
ACAACAAGGCAAGGCTTGACCGACAATTGCATGAAGAATCTGCTTAGGGTTAGGCGTTTTGCGCTGCTTC
GCGATGTACGGGCCAGATATACGCGTTGACATTGATTATTGACTAGTTATTAATAGTAATCAATTACGGG
GTCATTAGTTCATAGCCCATATATGGAGTTCCGCGTTACATAACTTACGGTAAATGGCCCGCCTGGCTGA
CCGCCCAACGACCCCCGCCCATTGACGTCAATAATGACGTATGTTCCCATAGTAACGCCAATAGGGACTT
TCCATTGACGTCAATGGGTGGAGTATTTACGGTAAACTGCCCACTTGGCAGTACATCAAGTGTATCATAT
GCCAAGTACGCCCCCTATTGACGTCAATGACGGTAAATGGCCCGCCTGGCATTATGCCCAGTACATGACC
TTATGGGACTTTCCTACTTGGCAGTACATCTACGTATTAGTCATCGCTATTACCATGGTGATGCGGTTTT
GGCAGTACATCAATGGGCGTGGATAGCGGTTTGACTCACGGGGATTTCCAAGTCTCCACCCCATTGACGT
CAATGGGAGTTTGTTTTGGCACCAAAATCAACGGGACTTTCCAAAATGTCGTAACAACTCCGCCCCATTG
ACGCAAATGGGCGGTAGGCGTGTACGGTGGGAGGTCTATATAAGCAGCGCGTTTTGCCTGTACTGGGTCT
CTCTGGTTAGACCAGATCTGAGCCTGGGAGCTCTCTGGCTAACTAGGGAACCCACTGCTTAAGCCTCAAT
AAAGCTTGCCTTGAGTGCTTCAAGTAGTGTGTGCCCGTCTGTTGTGTGACTCTGGTAACTAGAGATCCCT
CAGACCCTTTTAGTCAGTGTGGAAAATCTCTAGCAGTGGCGCCCGAACAGGGACTTGAAAGCGAAAGGGA
AACCAGAGGAGCTCTCTCGACGCAGGACTCGGCTTGCTGAAGCGCGCACGGCAAGAGGCGAGGGGCGGCG
ACTGGTGAGTACGCCAAAAATTTTGACTAGCGGAGGCTAGAAGGAGAGAGATGGGTGCGAGAGCGTCAGT
ATTAAGCGGGGGAGAATTAGATCGCGATGGGAAAAAATTCGGTTAAGGCCAGGGGGAAAGAAAAAATATA
AATTAAAACATATAGTATGGGCAAGCAGGGAGCTAGAACGATTCGCAGTTAATCCTGGCCTGTTAGAAAC
ATCAGAAGGCTGTAGACAAATACTGGGACAGCTACAACCATCCCTTCAGACAGGATCAGAAGAACTTAGA
TCATTATATAATACAGTAGCAACCCTCTATTGTGTGCATCAAAGGATAGAGATAAAAGACACCAAGGAAG
CTTTAGACAAGATAGAGGAAGAGCAAAACAAAAGTAAGACCACCGCACAGCAAGCGGCCGCTGATCTTCA
GACCTGGAGGAGGAGATATGAGGGACAATTGGAGAAGTGAATTATATAAATATAAAGTAGTAAAAATTGA
ACCATTAGGAGTAGCACCCACCAAGGCAAAGAGAAGAGTGGTGCAGAGAGAAAAAAGAGCAGTGGGAATA
GGAGCTTTGTTCCTTGGGTTCTTGGGAGCAGCAGGAAGCACTATGGGCGCAGCGTCAATGACGCTGACGG
TACAGGCCAGACAATTATTGTCTGGTATAGTGCAGCAGCAGAACAATTTGCTGAGGGCTATTGAGGCGCA
ACAGCATCTGTTGCAACTCACAGTCTGGGGCATCAAGCAGCTCCAGGCAAGAATCCTGGCTGTGGAAAGA
TACCTAAAGGATCAACAGCTCCTGGGGATTTGGGGTTGCTCTGGAAAACTCATTTGCACCACTGCTGTGC
CTTGGAATGCTAGTTGGAGTAATAAATCTCTGGAACAGATTTGGAATCACACGACCTGGATGGAGTGGGA
CAGAGAAATTAACAATTACACAAGCTTAATACACTCCTTAATTGAAGAATCGCAAAACCAGCAAGAAAAG
AATGAACAAGAATTATTGGAATTAGATAAATGGGCAAGTTTGTGGAATTGGTTTAACATAACAAATTGGC
TGTGGTATATAAAATTATTCATAATGATAGTAGGAGGCTTGGTAGGTTTAAGAATAGTTTTTGCTGTACT
TTCTATAGTGAATAGAGTTAGGCAGGGATATTCACCATTATCGTTTCAGACCCACCTCCCAACCCCGAGG
GGACCCGACAGGCCCGAAGGAATAGAAGAAGAAGGTGGAGAGAGAGACAGAGACAGATCCATTCGATTAG
TGAACGGATCGGCACTGCGTGCGCCAATTCTGCAGACAAATGGCAGTATTCATCCACAATTTTAAAAGAA
AAGGGGGGATTGGGGGGTACAGTGCAGGGGAAAGAATAGTAGACATAATAGCAACAGACATACAAACTAA
AGAATTACAAAAACAAATTACAAAAATTCAAAATTTTCGGGTTTATTACAGGGACAGCAGAGATCCAGTT
TGGTTAATTAAGCTTGGGAGTTCCGCGTTACATAACTTACGGTAAATGGCCCGCCTGGCTGACCGCCCAA
CGACCCCCGCCCATTGACGTCAATAATGACGTATGTTCCCATAGTAACGCCAATAGGGACTTTCCATTGA
CGTCAATGGGTGGAGCATTTACGGTAAACTGCCCACTTGGCAGTACATCAAGTGTATCATATGCCAAGTA
CGCCCCCTATTGACGTCAATGACGGTAAATGGCCCGCCTGGCATTATGCCCAGTACATGACCTTATGGGA
CTTTCCTACTTGGCAGTACATCTACGTATTAGTCATCGCTATTACCATGGTGATGCGGTTTTGGCAGTAC
ATCAATGGGCGTGGATAGCGGTTTGACTCACGGGGATTTCCAAGTCTCCACCCCATTGACGTCAATGGGA
GTTTGTTTTGGCACCAAAATCAACGGGACTTTCCAAAATGTCGTAACAACTCCGCCCCATTGACGCAAAT
GGGCGGTAGGCGTGTACGGTGGGAGGTCTATATAAGCAGAGCTCGTTTAGTGAACCGTCAGATCGCCTGG
AGACGCCATCCACGCTGTTTTGACCTCCATAGAAGACACCGACTCTAGAGGATCCATGATCGGTACTGGC
TTTCCATTCGACCCCCATTATGTGGAAGTCCTGGGCGAGCGCATGCACTACGTCGATGTTGGTCCGCGCG
ATGGCACCCCTGTGCTGTTCCTGCACGGTAACCCGACCTCCTCCTACGTGTGGCGCAACATCATCCCGCA
TGTTGCACCGACCCATCGCTGCATTGCTCCAGACCTGATCGGTATGGGCAAATCCGACAAACCAGACCTG
GGTTATTTCTTCGACGACCACGTCCGCTTCATGGATGCCTTCATCGAAGCCCTGGGTCTGGAAGAGGTCG
TCCTGGTCATTCACGACTGGGGCTCCGCTCTGGGTTTCCACTGGGCCAAGCGCAATCCAGAGCGCGTCAA
AGGTATTGCATTTATGGAGTTCATCCGCCCTATCCCGATCTGGGACGAATGGCCAGAATTTGCCCGCGAG
ACCTTCCAGGCCTTCCGCACCACCGACGTCGGCCGCAAGCTGATCATCGATCAGAACGTTTTTATCGAGG
GTACGCTGCCGATGGGTGTCGTCCGCCCGCTGACTGAAGTCGAGATGGACCATTACCGCGAGCCGTTCCT
GAATCCTGTTGACCGCGAGCCACTGTGGCGCTTCCCAAACGAGCTGCCAATCGCCGGTGAGCCAGCGAAC
ATCGTCGCGCTGGTCGAAGAATACATGGACTGGCTGCACCAGTCCCCTGTCCCGAAGCTGCTGTTCTGGG
GCACCCCAGGCGTTCTGATCCCACCGGCCGAAGCCGCTCGCCTGGCCAAAAGCCTGCCTAACTGCAAGGC
TGTGGACATCGGCCCGGGTCTGAATCTGCTGCAAGAAGACAACCCGGACCTGATCGGCAGCGAGATCGCG
CGCTGGCTGTCGACGCTCGAGATTTCCGGCGAGCCAACCACTTCCGGATCCGAAGCAGAGGACTGGACAG
CAGCCCTACTGAACAGGGGTCGCAGTCGCCAGCCCCTGGTACTAGGGGACAATTGCTTTGCTGACTTGGT
GCACAACTGGATGGAGCTGCCTGAGGAATTCCCCGCCGCCCCTGCTGTTCCTGGGCCCCCTGGCCCCCGC
TCACCACAGCGGGAGCCACAGCGAGTATCCCATGAGCAGTTCCGGGCTGCCCTGCAGCTGGTGGTGGACC
CAGGCGACCCCCGCTCCTACCTGGACAACTTCATCAAGATTGGCGAGGGCTCCACGGGCATCGTGTGCAT
CGCCACCGTGCGCAGCTCGGGCAAGCTGGTGGCCGTCAAGAAGATGGACCTGCGCAAGCAGCAGAGGCGC
GAGCTGCTCTTCAACGAGGTGGTAATCATGAGGGACTACCAGCACGAGAATGTGGTGGAGATGTACAACA
GCTACCTGGTGGGGGACGAGCTCTGGGTGGTCATGGAGTTCCTGGAAGGAGGCGCCCTCACCGACATCGT
CACCCACACCAGGATGAACGAGGAGCAGATCGCAGCCGTGTGCCTTGCAGTGCTGCAGGCCCTGTCGGTG
CTCCACGCCCAGGGCGTCATCCACCGGGACATCAAGAGCGACTCGATCCTGCTGACCCATGATGGCAGGG
TGAAGCTGTCAGACTTTGGGTTCTGCGCCCAGGTGAGCAAGGAAGTGCCCCGAAGGAAGTCGCTGGTCGG
CACGCCCTACTGGATGGCCCCAGAGCTCATCTCCCGCCTTCCCTACGGGCCAGAGGTAGACATCTGGTCG
CTGGGGATAATGGTGATTGAGATGGTGGACGGAGAGCCCCCCTACTTCAACGAGCCACCCCTCAAAGCCA
TGAAGATGATTCGGGACAACCTGCCACCCCGACTGAAGAACCTGCACAAGGTGTCGCCATCCCTGAAGGG
CTTCCTGGACCGCCTGCTGGTGCGAGACCCTGCCCAGCGGGCCACGGCAGCCGAGCTGCTGAAGCACCCA
TTCCTGGCCAAGGCAGGGCCGCCTGCCAGCATCGTGCCCCTCATGCGCCAGAACCGCACCAGATGAGAAT
TCGATATCAAGCTTATCGATAATCAACCTCTGGATTACAAAATTTGTGAAAGATTGACTGGTATTCTTAA
CTATGTTGCTCCTTTTACGCTATGTGGATACGCTGCTTTAATGCCTTTGTATCATGCTATTGCTTCCCGT
ATGGCTTTCATTTTCTCCTCCTTGTATAAATCCTGGTTGCTGTCTCTTTATGAGGAGTTGTGGCCCGTTG
TCAGGCAACGTGGCGTGGTGTGCACTGTGTTTGCTGACGCAACCCCCACTGGTTGGGGCATTGCCACCAC
CTGTCAGCTCCTTTCCGGGACTTTCGCTTTCCCCCTCCCTATTGCCACGGCGGAACTCATCGCCGCCTGC
CTTGCCCGCTGCTGGACAGGGGCTCGGCTGTTGGGCACTGACAATTCCGTGGTGTTGTCGGGGAAATCAT
CGTCCTTTCCTTGGCTGCTCGCCTGTGTTGCCACCTGGATTCTGCGCGGGACGTCCTTCTGCTACGTCCC
TTCGGCCCTCAATCCAGCGGACCTTCCTTCCCGCGGCCTGCTGCCGGCTCTGCGGCCTCTTCCGCGTCTT
CGCCTTCGCCCTCAGACGAGTCGGATCTCCCTTTGGGCCGCCTCCCCGCATCGATACCGTCGACCTCGAG
ACCTAGAAAAACATGGAGCAATCACAAGTAGCAATACAGCAGCTACCAATGCTGATTGTGCCTGGCTAGA
AGCACAAGAGGAGGAGGAGGTGGGTTTTCCAGTCACACCTCAGGTACCTTTAAGACCAATGACTTACAAG
GCAGCTGTAGATCTTAGCCACTTTTTAAAAGAAAAGGGGGGACTGGAAGGGCTAATTCACTCCCAACGAA
GACAAGATATCCTTGATCTGTGGATCTACCACACACAAGGCTACTTCCCTGATTGGCAGAACTACACACC
AGGGCCAGGGATCAGATATCCACTGACCTTTGGATGGTGCTACAAGCTAGTACCAGTTGAGCAAGAGAAG
GTAGAAGAAGCCAATGAAGGAGAGAACACCCGCTTGTTACACCCTGTGAGCCTGCATGGGATGGATGACC
CGGAGAGAGAAGTATTAGAGTGGAGGTTTGACAGCCGCCTAGCATTTCATCACATGGCCCGAGAGCTGCA
TCCGGACTGTACTGGGTCTCTCTGGTTAGACCAGATCTGAGCCTGGGAGCTCTCTGGCTAACTAGGGAAC
CCACTGCTTAAGCCTCAATAAAGCTTGCCTTGAGTGCTTCAAGTAGTGTGTGCCCGTCTGTTGTGTGACT
CTGGTAACTAGAGATCCCTCAGACCCTTTTAGTCAGTGTGGAAAATCTCTAGCAGGGCCCGTTTAAACCC
GCTGATCAGCCTCGACTGTGCCTTCTAGTTGCCAGCCATCTGTTGTTTGCCCCTCCCCCGTGCCTTCCTT
GACCCTGGAAGGTGCCACTCCCACTGTCCTTTCCTAATAAAATGAGGAAATTGCATCGCATTGTCTGAGT
AGGTGTCATTCTATTCTGGGGGGTGGGGTGGGGCAGGACAGCAAGGGGGAGGATTGGGAAGACAATAGCA
GGCATGCTGGGGATGCGGTGGGCTCTATGGCTTCTGAGGCGGAAAGAACCAGCTGGGGCTCTAGGGGGTA
TCCCC
[124 nt withheld, positions 6796-6919]
C
[91 nt withheld, positions 6921-7011]
A
[49 nt withheld, positions 7013-7061]
CCTTTGACGTTGGAGTCCACGTTCTTT
[37 nt withheld, positions 7089-7125]
ACCCTATCTCGGTCTATTCTTTTGATTTATAAGGGATTTTGCCGATTTCGGCCTATTGGTTAAAAAATGA
GCTGATTTAACAAAAATTTAACGCGAATTAATTCTGTGGAATGTGTGTCAGTTAGGGTGTGGAAAGTCCC
CAGGCTCCCCAGCAGGCAGAAGTATGCAAAGCATGCATCTCAATTAGTCAGCAACCAGGTGTGGAAAGTC
CCCAGGCTCCCCAGCAGGCAGAAGTATGCAAAGCATGCATCTCAATTAGTCAGCAACCATAGTCCCGCCC
CTAACTCCGCCCATCCCGCCCCTAACTCCGCCCAGTTCCGCCCATTCTCCGCCCCATGGCTGACTAATTT
TTTTTATTTATGCAGAGGCCGAGGCCGCCTCTGCCTCTGAGCTATTCCAGAAGTAGTGAGGAGGCTTTTT
TGGAGGCCTAGGCTTTTGCAAAAAGCTCCCGGGAGCTTGTATATCCATTTTCGGATCTGATCAGCACGTG
TTGACAATTAATCATCGGCATAGTATATCGGCATAGTATAATACGACAAGGTGAGGAACTAAACCATGGC
CAAGTTGACCAGTGCCGTTCCGGTGCTCACCGCGCGCGACGTCGCCGGAGCGGTCGAGTTCTGGACCGAC
CGGCTCGGGTTCTCCCGGGACTTCGTGGAGGACGACTTCGCCGGTGTGGTCCGGGACGACGTGACCCTGT
TCATCAGCGCGGTCCAGGACCAGGTGGTGCCGGACAACACCCTGGCCTGGGTGTGGGTGCGCGGCCTGGA
CGAGCTGTACGCCGAGTGGTCGGAGGTCGTGTCCACGAACTTCCGGGACGCCTCCGGGCCGGCCATGACC
GAGATCGGCGAGCAGCCGTGGGGGCGGGAGTTCGCCCTGCGCGACCCGGCCGGCAACTGCGTGCACTTCG
TGGCCGAGGAGCAGGACTGACACGTGCTACGAGATTTCGATTCCACCGCCGCCTTCTATGAAAGGTTGGG
CTTCGGAATCGTTTTCCGGGACGCCGGCTGGATGATCCTCCAGCGCGGGGATCTCATGCTGGAGTTCTTC
GCCCACCCCAACTTGTTTATTGCAGCTTATAATGGTTACAAATAAAGCAATAGCATCACAAATTTCACAA
ATAAAGCATTTTTTTCACTGCATTCTAGTTGTGGTTTGTCCAAACTCATCAATGTATCTTATCATGTCTG
TATACCGTCGACCTCTAGCTAGAGCTTGGCGTAATCATGGTCATAGCTGTTTCCTGTGTGAAATTGTTAT
CCGCTCACAATTCCACACAACATACGAGCCGGAAGCATAAAGTGTAAAGCCTGGGGTGCCTAATGAGTGA
GCTAACTCACATTAATTGCGTTGCGCTCACTGCCCGCTTTCCAGTCGGGAAACCTGTCGTGCCAGCTGCA
TTAATGAATCGGCCAACGCGCGGGGAGAGGCGGTTTGCGTATTGGGCGCTCTTCCGCTTCCTCGCTCACT
GACTCGCTGCGCTCGGTCGTTCGGCTGCGGCGAGCGGTATCAGCTCACTCAAAGGCGGTAATACGGTTAT
CCACAGAATCAGGGGATAACGCAGGAAAGAACATGTGAGCAAAAGGCCAGCAAAAGGCCAGGAACCGTAA
AAAGGCCGCGTTGCTGGCGTTTTTCCATAGGCTCCGCCCCCCTGACGAGCATCACAAAAATCGACGCTCA
AGTCAGAGGTGGCGAAACCCGACAGGACTATAAAGATACCAGGCGTTTCCCCCTGGAAGCTCCCTCGTGC
GCTCTCCTGTTCCGACCCTGCCGCTTACCGGATACCTGTCCGCCTTTCTCCCTTCGGGAAGCGTGGCGCT
TTCTCATAGCTCACGCTGTAGGTATCTCAGTTCGGTGTAGGTCGTTCGCTCCAAGCTGGGCTGTGTGCAC
GAACCCCCCGTTCAGCCCGACCGCTGCGCCTTATCCGGTAACTATCGTCTTGAGTCCAACCCGGTAAGAC
ACGACTTATCGCCACTGGCAGCAGCCACTGGTAACAGGATTAGCAGAGCGAGGTATGTAGGCGGTGCTAC
AGAGTTCTTGAAGTGGTGGCCTAACTACGGCTACACTAGAAGAACAGTATTTGGTATCTGCGCTCTGCTG
AAGCCAGTTACCTTCGGAAAAAGAGTTGGTAGCTCTTGATCCGGCAAACAAACCACCGCTGGTAGCGGTG
GTTTTTTTGTTTGCAAGCAGCAGATTACGCGCAGAAAAAAAGGATCTCAAGAAGATCCTTTGATCTTTTC
TACGGGGTCTGACGCTCAGTGGAACGAAAACTCACGTTAAGGGATTTTGGTCATGAGATTATCAAAAAGG
ATCTTCACCTAGATCCTTTTAAATTAAAAATGAAGTTTTAAATCAATCTAAAGTATATATGAGTAAACTT
GGTCTGACAGTTACCAATGCTTAATCAGTGAGGCACCTATCTCAGCGATCTGTCTATTTCGTTCATCCAT
AGTTGCCTGACTCCCCGTCGTGTAGATAACTACGATACGGGAGGGCTTACCATCTGGCCCCAGTGCTGCA
ATGATACCGCGAGACCCACGCTCACCGGCTCCAGATTTATCAGCAATAAACCAGCCAGCCGGAAGGGCCG
AGCGCAGAAGTGGTCCTGCAACTTTATCCGCCTCCATCCAGTCTATTAATTGTTGCCGGGAAGCTAGAGT
AAGTAGTTCGCCAGTTAATAGTTTGCGCAACGTTGTTGCCATTGCTACAGGCATCGTGGTGTCACGCTCG
TCGTTTGGTATGGCTTCATTCAGCTCCGGTTCCCAACGATCAAGGCGAGTTACATGATCCCCCATGTTGT
GCAAAAAAGCGGTTAGCTCCTTCGGTCCTCCGATCGTTGTCAGAAGTAAGTTGGCCGCAGTGTTATCACT
CATGGTTATGGCAGCACTGCATAATTCTCTTACTGTCATGCCATCCGTAAGATGCTTTTCTGTGACTGGT
GAGTACTCAACCAAGTCATTCTGAGAATAGTGTATGCGGCGACCGAGTTGCTCTTGCCCGGCGTCAATAC
GGGATAATACCGCGCCACATAGCAGAACTTTAAAAGTGCTCATCATTGGAAAACGTTCTTCGGGGCGAAA
ACTCTCAAGGATCTTACCGCTGTTGAGATCCAGTTCGATGTAACCCACTCGTGCACCCAACTGATCTTCA
GCATCTTTTACTTTCACCAGCGTTTCTGGGTGAGCAAAAACAGGAAGGCAAAATGCCGCAAAAAAGGGAA
TAAGGGCGACACGGAAATGTTGAATACTCATACTCTTCCTTTTTCAATATTATTGAAGCATTTATCAGGG
TTATTGTCTCATGAGCGGATACATATTTGAATGTATTTAGAAAAATAAACAAATAGGGGTTCCGCGCACA
TTTCCCCGAAAAGTGCCACCTGAC
